Addgene plasmid #173875: mVenus-NES-SspB-RGL2-GEF-P2A-iLIDcaax
Purpose: Mammalian expression of mVenus-NES-SspB-RGL2-GEF-P2A-iLIDcaax (opto-Ral)
Depositing lab: Takao Nakata. Depositing organization: Institute of Science Tokyo. Publication: Optogenetic control of small GTPases reveals RhoA mediates intracellular calcium signaling. Inaba H, Miao Q, Nakata T. J Biol Chem. 2021 Jan-Jun;296:100290. doi: 10.1016/j.jbc.2021.100290. Epub 2021 Jan 13. PubMed 33453281.
Backbone
  Vector backbone: pEGFP-N1
  Backbone manufacturer: Clontech
  Backbone size w/o insert (bp): 3946
  Total vector size (bp): 6859
  Modifications to backbone: EGFP was removed
  Vector type: Mammalian Expression
Growth in bacteria
  Bacterial resistance: Kanamycin, 50 μg/mL
  Growth temperature: 37°C
  Growth strain: DH5alpha
  Copy number: High Copy
Gene/Insert
  Gene/Insert name: mVenus-NES-SspB-RGL2GEF-P2A-iLIDcaax
  Species: H. sapiens (human); Avena sativa (oat)
  Insert size (bp): 3294
  Promoter: CMV
  Tag / fusion protein: mVenus (N terminal on insert); C-terminal CAAX-box (C terminal on backbone)
  Cloning method: Restriction Enzyme; 5′ cloning site AgeI (not destroyed); 3′ cloning site NotI (not destroyed)
  Sequencing primers: 5′ GGTCTATATAAGCAGAGCTGG; 3′ AAGTAAAACCTCTACAAATGTGG
Terms and licenses: Academic/Nonprofit Terms; Industry Terms: Not Available to Industry
How to cite: mVenus-NES-SspB-RGL2-GEF-P2A-iLIDcaax was a gift from Takao Nakata (Addgene plasmid # 173875 ; http://n2t.net/addgene:173875 ; RRID:Addgene_173875)
