[The description below was written by a language model from this plasmid's Addgene catalogue record and pLannotate feature annotations shown in this document.]
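Description:
mVenus-NES-SspB-RGL2-GEF-P2A-iLIDcaax, also called opto-Ral, is a mammalian expression plasmid built on the Clontech pEGFP-N1 backbone with EGFP removed and the insert placed between AgeI and NotI. It replicates at high copy in E. coli from a pUC-type ColE1 origin and also carries an f1 origin. A single NeoR/KanR gene, driven by a bacterial bla promoter and the SV40 early promoter and terminated by the HSV TK poly(A) signal, gives kanamycin selection in bacteria and could support G418 selection in mammalian cells. The catalogue lists a total size of 6,859 bp, whereas both the depositor and sequencing-derived records are 7,240 nt. Their feature maps agree apart from a small offset in numbering.

The CMV enhancer/promoter drives one open reading frame ending at the SV40 poly(A) signal. The first product is mVenus fused to a nuclear export signal, the SspB binding partner and a fragment of human RGL2 containing its guanine nucleotide exchange factor domain. After a P2A self-cleaving peptide comes iLID, which ends in a K-Ras-derived CAAX box that anchors it to the plasma membrane. The NES and P2A are named in the construct but are not annotated. The iLID region is labelled "miniSOG" by the annotation tool, most likely because both derive from plant LOV2 domains; the record gives oat as the source. Blue light exposes the SsrA peptide in iLID, recruiting the cytosolic yellow-fluorescent SspB-RGL2 GEF to the membrane, where it is intended to activate Ral GTPases. The plasmid serves for optogenetic control of Ral signalling in cultured mammalian cells, as part of a small-GTPase toolset.
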