Features (pLannotate 1.2.2; 17 found; start..end, strand, type, name):
     61..364     +  enhancer       CMV enhancer: human cytomegalovirus immediate early enhancer
    365..568     +  promoter       CMV promoter: human cytomegalovirus (CMV) immediate early promoter
    613..1329    +  CDS            mVenus: mVenus is a basic (constitutively fluorescent) yellow fluorescent protein published in 2006, derived from Aequorea victoria. It is reported to be a rapidly-maturing monomer with moderate acid sensitivity.
   1378..1719    +  CDS            sspB (fragment): SSPB_HAEIN - Experimental evidence at protein level: Swiss-Prot protein existence level 1. Also stimulates degradation of the N-terminus of RseA (residues 1-108, alone or in complex with sigma-E) by ClpX-ClpP in a non-ssrA-mediated fashion. From Haemophilus influenzae (strain ATCC 51907 / DSM 11121 / KW20 / Rd).
   1759..3315    +  CDS            RGL2 (fragment): RGL2_HUMAN - Also known as RAB2L. Experimental evidence at protein level: Swiss-Prot protein existence level 1. Probable guanine nucleotide exchange factor. Putative effector of Ras and/or Rap. Associates with the GTP-bound form of Rap 1A and H-Ras in vitro (By similarity). From Homo sapiens (Human).
   3427..3744    +  CDS            miniSOG: miniSOG is a basic (constitutively fluorescent) cyan fluorescent protein published in 2011, derived from Arabidopsis thaliana. It requires the cofactor flavin for fluorescence.
   3862..3905    +  CDS            K-Ras (fragment): human small GTPase proto-oncoprotein
   3922..4005    +  CDS            large T antigen (fragment): large T antigen from SV40 (simian virus 40)
   4028..4149    +  polyA_signal   SV40 poly(A) signal: SV40 polyadenylation signal
   4183..4611    -  rep_origin     f1 ori (sequence partly withheld): f1 bacteriophage origin of replication; arrow indicates direction of (+) strand synthesis
   4638..4742    +  promoter       AmpR promoter: bla
   4744..5101    +  promoter       SV40 promoter: SV40 enhancer and early promoter
   5136..5930    +  CDS            NeoR/KanR: aminoglycoside phosphotransferase from Tn5; aph(3')-II (or nptII); confers resistance to neomycin, kanamycin, and G418 (Geneticin®)
   5951..6103    +  CDS            ble (fragment): BLE_KLEPN - Experimental evidence at protein level: Swiss-Prot protein existence level 1. Binding protein with a strong affinity to the bleomycin family of antibiotics. Binds to CL990; an antimitotic-antibiotic compound. From Klebsiella pneumoniae.
   6162..6209    +  polyA_signal   HSV TK poly(A) signal: herpes simplex virus thymidine kinase polyadenylation signal (Cole and Stacy, 1985)
   6300..6316    -  polyA_signal   bGH poly(A) signal (fragment): bovine growth hormone polyadenylation signal
   6538..7126    +  rep_origin     ori: high-copy-number ColE1/pMB1/pBR322/pUC origin of replication
>Addgene plasmid #173875 | mVenus-NES-SspB-RGL2-GEF-P2A-iLIDcaax | depositor full sequence | sequence record 337217 | mVenus-NES-SspB-RGL2-GEF-P2A-iLIDcaax sequence 7240 bps
TAGTTATTAATAGTAATCAATTACGGGGTCATTAGTTCATAGCCCATATATGGAGTTCCGCGTTACATAA
CTTACGGTAAATGGCCCGCCTGGCTGACCGCCCAACGACCCCCGCCCATTGACGTCAATAATGACGTATG
TTCCCATAGTAACGCCAATAGGGACTTTCCATTGACGTCAATGGGTGGAGTATTTACGGTAAACTGCCCA
CTTGGCAGTACATCAAGTGTATCATATGCCAAGTACGCCCCCTATTGACGTCAATGACGGTAAATGGCCC
GCCTGGCATTATGCCCAGTACATGACCTTATGGGACTTTCCTACTTGGCAGTACATCTACGTATTAGTCA
TCGCTATTACCATGGTGATGCGGTTTTGGCAGTACATCAATGGGCGTGGATAGCGGTTTGACTCACGGGG
ATTTCCAAGTCTCCACCCCATTGACGTCAATGGGAGTTTGTTTTGGCACCAAAATCAACGGGACTTTCCA
AAATGTCGTAACAACTCCGCCCCATTGACGCAAATGGGCGGTAGGCGTGTACGGTGGGAGGTCTATATAA
GCAGAGCTGGTTTAGTGAACCGTCAGATCCGCTAGCGCTACCGGTCGCCACCATGGTGAGCAAGGGCGAG
GAGCTGTTCACCGGGGTGGTGCCCATCCTGGTCGAGCTGGACGGCGACGTAAACGGCCACAAGTTCAGCG
TGTCCGGCGAGGGCGAGGGCGATGCCACCTACGGCAAGCTGACCCTGAAGTTCATCAGCACCACCGGCAA
GCTGCCCGTGCCCTGGCCCACCCTCGTGACCACCCTCGGCTACGGCCTGCAGTGCTTCGCCCGCTACCCC
GACCACATGAAGCAGCACGACTTCTTCAAGTCCGCCATGCCCGAAGGCTACGTCCAGGAGCGCACCATCT
TCTTCAAGGACGACGGCAACTACAAGACCCGCGCCGAGGTGAAGTTCGAGGGCGACACCCTGGTGAACCG
CATCGAGCTGAAGGGCATCGACTTCAAGGAGGACGGCAACATCCTGGGGCACAAGCTGGAGTACAACTAC
AACAGCCACAACGTCTATATCACCGCCGACAAGCAGAAGAACGGCATCAAGGCAAACTTCAAGATCCGCC
ACAACATCGAGGACGGCGGCGTGCAGCTCGCCGACCACTACCAGCAGAACACCCCCATCGGCGACGGCCC
CGTGCTGCTGCCCGACAACCACTACCTGAGCTACCAGTCCAAACTGAGCAAAGACCCCAACGAGAAGCGC
GATCACATGGTCCTGCTGGAGTTCGTGACCGCCGCCGGGATCACTCTCGGCATGGACGAGCTGTACAAGT
TCGGCATTGATCTGAGCGGCCTGACCCTGGGTACCAGTGCTGGAGGTAGCTCCCCGAAACGCCCTAAGCT
GCTGCGTGAATATTACGATTGGCTGGTTGATAACAGCTTTACCCCATATCTGGTGGTGGATGCCACATAC
CTGGGCGTGAACGTGCCCGTGGAGTATGTGAAAGACGGTCAGATCGTGCTGAATCTGTCTGCAAGTGCGA
CCGGCAACCTGCAACTGACAAATGATTTTATCCAGTTCAACGCCCGCTTTAAGGGCGTGTCTCGTGAACT
GTATATCCCGATGGGTGCCGCTCTGGCCATTTACGCTCGCGAGAACGGCGATGGTGTGATGTTCGAACCA
GAAGAAATCTATGACGAGCTGAATATTGGTCTCGACAGTGCTGGAGGTAGTGCTGGAGGTTCAGCTGGTG
GACTCGAGATGCTCCCGCGGCCCCTGCGGCTGCTTTTGGACACGAGCCCCCCCGGGGGAGTCGTACTGAG
CAGCTTCCGAAGCCGGGACCCCGAAGAGGGTGGGGGCCCAGGTGGCCTGGTCGTGGGCGGGGGGCAGGAG
GAAGAGGAGGAGGAAGAAGAAGAGGCCCCTGTGTCCGTCTGGGATGAGGAGGAGGATGGTGCCGTGTTTA
CCGTCACAAGCCGCCAATATCGACCTCTTGATCCCTTGGTCCCTATGCCTCCCCCACGTTCCTCCCGACG
GCTCCGAGCTGGCACTCTGGAGGCCCTGGTCAGACACCTACTGGATACCCGGACATCAGGGACTGATGTG
AGCTTCATGTCAGCCTTCCTGGCTACCCACCGGGCCTTCACCTCCACGCCTGCCTTGCTAGGGCTTATGG
CTGACAGGCTGGAAGCCCTTGAATCCCATCCTACCGACGAACTAGAGAGGACAACAGAGGTAGCCATCTC
TGTACTGTCAACCTGGCTGGCCTCTCACCCTGAGGATTTTGGCTCTGAGGCCAAGGGTCAGCTTGACCGG
CTTGAGAGCTTCTTACTTCAGACAGGGTATGCAGCAGGGAAGGGTGTTGGGGGGGGCAGCGCTGACCTCA
TCCGCAATCTCCGGTCCCGGGTGGACCCCCAGGCCCCCGACCTTCCTAAGCCCCTGGCCCTCCCCGGCGA
TCCCCCTGCTGACCCCACGGATGTCCTGGTGTTCCTCGCTGACCACTTGGCCGAACAGCTGACCCTGCTA
GATGCGGAACTTTTTCTCAATTTGATCCCCTCTCAGTGCCTGGGAGGCCTGTGGGGTCACAGAGACCGGC
CAGGACATTCTCACCTCTGCCCATCTGTCCGAGCTACTGTCACACAGTTTAACAAGGTGGCAGGGGCAGT
GGTTAGTTCTGTCCTGGGGGCTACTTCCACTGGAGAGGGACCTGGGGAGGTGACCATACGGCCACTCCGT
CCCCCACAGAGGGCCCGGCTCCTGGAGAAGTGGATCCGCGTGGCAGAGGAGTGCCGGCTGCTCCGAAACT
TCTCTTCAGTTTATGCCGTGGTGTCAGCCCTGCAGTCCAGCCCCATCCACAGGCTTCGGGCAGCCTGGGG
GGAAGCAACCAGGGACAGCCTCAGAGTCTTTTCCAGCCTCTGCCAGATTTTCTCCGAGGAGGATAATTAT
TCCCAGAGTCGGGAGCTGCTCGTGCAGGAGGTGAAGCTGCAGTCTCCTCTGGAGCCACACTCCAAGAAGG
CCCCGAGGTCTGGCTCCCGGGGTGGGGGTGTGGTCCCATACCTTGGCACCTTCCTGAAGGACCTTGTGAT
GCTGGATGCAGCCTCCAAGGATGAGTTGGAGAATGGATACATCAATTTTGACAAGCGGAGGAAGGAGTTT
GCAGTCCTTTCTGAGTTGCGACGGCTCCAGAATGAATGTCGTGGCTATAACCTCCAACCTGACCATGATA
TCCAGAGGTGGCTACAGGGGCTCCGGCCACTGACAGAGGCTCAGAGCCATCGTGTATCCTGTGAGGTGGA
GCCACCTGGTTCCAGTGACCCTCCGCGGGGAAGCGGAGCTACTAACTTCAGCCTGCTGAAGCAGGCTGGA
GACGTGGAGGAGAACCCTGGACCTGCACCGGGATCCGGGGAGTTTCTGGCAACCACACTGGAACGGATCG
AGAAAAATTTCGTGATTACTGATCCGAGACTGCCTGACAACCCAATCATTTTTGCGAGCGATTCCTTCCT
GCAGCTGACAGAATATTCTCGGGAAGAGATCCTGGGGCGCAATTGCCGTTTTCTGCAGGGACCCGAGACA
GACCGTGCCACTGTTCGGAAAATCAGAGATGCTATTGACAACCAGACTGAAGTGACCGTTCAGCTGATCA
ATTATACCAAGAGCGGCAAGAAGTTCTGGAACGTGTTCCACCTGCAGCCGATGCGCGATTATAAGGGCGA
CGTCCAGTACTTCATTGGCGTGCAGCTGGATGGCACCGAACGTCTTCATGGCGCCGCTGAGCGTGAGGCG
GTCTGCCTGATCAAAAAGACAGCCTTTCAGATTGCTGAGGCAGCGAACGACGAAAATTACTTTGGAAGCG
GGAGTGGGAGCAAAAAGAAGAAAAAGAAGTCAAAGACAAAGTGTGTAATTATGTAGGCGGCCGCGACTCT
AGATCATAATCAGCCATACCACATTTGTAGAGGTTTTACTTGCTTTAAAAAACCTCCCACACCTCCCCCT
GAACCTGAAACATAAAATGAATGCAATTGTTGTTGTTAACTTGTTTATTGCAGCTTATAATGGTTACAAA
TAAAGCAATAGCATCACAAATTTCACAAATAAAGCATTTTTTTCACTGCATTCTAGTTGTGGTTTGTCCA
AACTCATCAATGTATCTTAAGGCGTAAATTGTAAGCGTTAATATTTTGTTAAAATTCGCGTTAAATTTTT
GTTAAATCAGCTCATTTTTTAACCAATAGGCCGAAATCGGCAAAATCCCTTATAAATCAAAAGAATAGAC
CGAGATAGGGT
[37 nt withheld, positions 4282-4318]
AAAGAACGTGGACTCCAACGTCAAAGG
[49 nt withheld, positions 4346-4394]
T
[91 nt withheld, positions 4396-4486]
G
[124 nt withheld, positions 4488-4611]
CAGGTGGCACTTTTCGGGGAAATGTGCGCGGAACCCCTATTTGTTTATTTTTCTAAATACATTCAAATAT
GTATCCGCTCATGAGACAATAACCCTGATAAATGCTTCAATAATATTGAAAAAGGAAGAGTCCTGAGGCG
GAAAGAACCAGCTGTGGAATGTGTGTCAGTTAGGGTGTGGAAAGTCCCCAGGCTCCCCAGCAGGCAGAAG
TATGCAAAGCATGCATCTCAATTAGTCAGCAACCAGGTGTGGAAAGTCCCCAGGCTCCCCAGCAGGCAGA
AGTATGCAAAGCATGCATCTCAATTAGTCAGCAACCATAGTCCCGCCCCTAACTCCGCCCATCCCGCCCC
TAACTCCGCCCAGTTCCGCCCATTCTCCGCCCCATGGCTGACTAATTTTTTTTATTTATGCAGAGGCCGA
GGCCGCCTCGGCCTCTGAGCTATTCCAGAAGTAGTGAGGAGGCTTTTTTGGAGGCCTAGGCTTTTGCAAA
GATCGATCAAGAGACAGGATGAGGATCGTTTCGCATGATTGAACAAGATGGATTGCACGCAGGTTCTCCG
GCCGCTTGGGTGGAGAGGCTATTCGGCTATGACTGGGCACAACAGACAATCGGCTGCTCTGATGCCGCCG
TGTTCCGGCTGTCAGCGCAGGGGCGCCCGGTTCTTTTTGTCAAGACCGACCTGTCCGGTGCCCTGAATGA
ACTGCAAGACGAGGCAGCGCGGCTATCGTGGCTGGCCACGACGGGCGTTCCTTGCGCAGCTGTGCTCGAC
GTTGTCACTGAAGCGGGAAGGGACTGGCTGCTATTGGGCGAAGTGCCGGGGCAGGATCTCCTGTCATCTC
ACCTTGCTCCTGCCGAGAAAGTATCCATCATGGCTGATGCAATGCGGCGGCTGCATACGCTTGATCCGGC
TACCTGCCCATTCGACCACCAAGCGAAACATCGCATCGAGCGAGCACGTACTCGGATGGAAGCCGGTCTT
GTCGATCAGGATGATCTGGACGAAGAGCATCAGGGGCTCGCGCCAGCCGAACTGTTCGCCAGGCTCAAGG
CGAGCATGCCCGACGGCGAGGATCTCGTCGTGACCCATGGCGATGCCTGCTTGCCGAATATCATGGTGGA
AAATGGCCGCTTTTCTGGATTCATCGACTGTGGCCGGCTGGGTGTGGCGGACCGCTATCAGGACATAGCG
TTGGCTACCCGTGATATTGCTGAAGAGCTTGGCGGCGAATGGGCTGACCGCTTCCTCGTGCTTTACGGTA
TCGCCGCTCCCGATTCGCAGCGCATCGCCTTCTATCGCCTTCTTGACGAGTTCTTCTGAGCGGGACTCTG
GGGTTCGAAATGACCGACCAAGCGACGCCCAACCTGCCATCACGAGATTTCGATTCCACCGCCGCCTTCT
ATGAAAGGTTGGGCTTCGGAATCGTTTTCCGGGACGCCGGCTGGATGATCCTCCAGCGCGGGGATCTCAT
GCTGGAGTTCTTCGCCCACCCTAGGGGGAGGCTAACTGAAACACGGAAGGAGACAATACCGGAAGGAACC
CGCGCTATGACGGCAATAAAAAGACAGAATAAAACGCACGGTGTTGGGTCGTTTGTTCATAAACGCGGGG
TTCGGTCCCAGGGCTGGCACTCTGTCGATACCCCACCGAGACCCCATTGGGGCCAATACGCCCGCGTTTC
TTCCTTTTCCCCACCCCACCCCCCAAGTTCGGGTGAAGGCCCAGGGCTCGCAGCCAACGTCGGGGCGGCA
GGCCCTGCCATAGCCTCAGGTTACTCATATATACTTTAGATTGATTTAAAACTTCATTTTTAATTTAAAA
GGATCTAGGTGAAGATCCTTTTTGATAATCTCATGACCAAAATCCCTTAACGTGAGTTTTCGTTCCACTG
AGCGTCAGACCCCGTAGAAAAGATCAAAGGATCTTCTTGAGATCCTTTTTTTCTGCGCGTAATCTGCTGC
TTGCAAACAAAAAAACCACCGCTACCAGCGGTGGTTTGTTTGCCGGATCAAGAGCTACCAACTCTTTTTC
CGAAGGTAACTGGCTTCAGCAGAGCGCAGATACCAAATACTGTCCTTCTAGTGTAGCCGTAGTTAGGCCA
CCACTTCAAGAACTCTGTAGCACCGCCTACATACCTCGCTCTGCTAATCCTGTTACCAGTGGCTGCTGCC
AGTGGCGATAAGTCGTGTCTTACCGGGTTGGACTCAAGACGATAGTTACCGGATAAGGCGCAGCGGTCGG
GCTGAACGGGGGGTTCGTGCACACAGCCCAGCTTGGAGCGAACGACCTACACCGAACTGAGATACCTACA
GCGTGAGCTATGAGAAAGCGCCACGCTTCCCGAAGGGAGAAAGGCGGACAGGTATCCGGTAAGCGGCAGG
GTCGGAACAGGAGAGCGCACGAGGGAGCTTCCAGGGGGAAACGCCTGGTATCTTTATAGTCCTGTCGGGT
TTCGCCACCTCTGACTTGAGCGTCGATTTTTGTGATGCTCGTCAGGGGGGCGGAGCCTATGGAAAAACGC
CAGCAACGCGGCCTTTTTACGGTTCCTGGCCTTTTGCTGGCCTTTTGCTCACATGTTCTTTCCTGCGTTA
TCCCCTGATTCTGTGGATAACCGTATTACCGCCATGCAT
