Features (pLannotate 1.2.2; 18 found; start..end, strand, type, name):
      5..39      +  rep_origin     RSF ori (fragment): Plasmids containing the RSF 1030 origin of replication can be propagated in E. coli cells that contain additional plasmids with compatible origins.
    107..410     +  enhancer       CMV enhancer: human cytomegalovirus immediate early enhancer
    411..614     +  promoter       CMV promoter: human cytomegalovirus (CMV) immediate early promoter
    659..1375    +  CDS            mVenus: mVenus is a basic (constitutively fluorescent) yellow fluorescent protein published in 2006, derived from Aequorea victoria. It is reported to be a rapidly-maturing monomer with moderate acid sensitivity.
   1424..1765    +  CDS            sspB (fragment): SSPB_HAEIN - Experimental evidence at protein level: Swiss-Prot protein existence level 1. Also stimulates degradation of the N-terminus of RseA (residues 1-108, alone or in complex with sigma-E) by ClpX-ClpP in a non-ssrA-mediated fashion. From Haemophilus influenzae (strain ATCC 51907 / DSM 11121 / KW20 / Rd).
   1805..3361    +  CDS            RGL2 (fragment): RGL2_HUMAN - Also known as RAB2L. Experimental evidence at protein level: Swiss-Prot protein existence level 1. Probable guanine nucleotide exchange factor. Putative effector of Ras and/or Rap. Associates with the GTP-bound form of Rap 1A and H-Ras in vitro (By similarity). From Homo sapiens (Human).
   3473..3790    +  CDS            miniSOG: miniSOG is a basic (constitutively fluorescent) cyan fluorescent protein published in 2011, derived from Arabidopsis thaliana. It requires the cofactor flavin for fluorescence.
   3908..3951    +  CDS            K-Ras (fragment): human small GTPase proto-oncoprotein
   3968..4051    +  CDS            large T antigen (fragment): large T antigen from SV40 (simian virus 40)
   4074..4195    +  polyA_signal   SV40 poly(A) signal: SV40 polyadenylation signal
   4229..4657    -  rep_origin     f1 ori (sequence partly withheld): f1 bacteriophage origin of replication; arrow indicates direction of (+) strand synthesis
   4684..4788    +  promoter       AmpR promoter: bla
   4790..5147    +  promoter       SV40 promoter: SV40 enhancer and early promoter
   5182..5976    +  CDS            NeoR/KanR: aminoglycoside phosphotransferase from Tn5; aph(3')-II (or nptII); confers resistance to neomycin, kanamycin, and G418 (Geneticin®)
   5997..6149    +  CDS            ble (fragment): BLE_KLEPN - Experimental evidence at protein level: Swiss-Prot protein existence level 1. Binding protein with a strong affinity to the bleomycin family of antibiotics. Binds to CL990; an antimitotic-antibiotic compound. From Klebsiella pneumoniae.
   6208..6255    +  polyA_signal   HSV TK poly(A) signal: herpes simplex virus thymidine kinase polyadenylation signal (Cole and Stacy, 1985)
   6346..6362    -  polyA_signal   bGH poly(A) signal (fragment): bovine growth hormone polyadenylation signal
   6584..7172    +  rep_origin     ori: high-copy-number ColE1/pMB1/pBR322/pUC origin of replication
>Addgene plasmid #173875 | mVenus-NES-SspB-RGL2-GEF-P2A-iLIDcaax | addgene full sequence | sequence record 341729 | Addgene NGS Result
TGCGTTATCCCCTGATTCTGTGGATAACCGTATTACCGCCATGCATTAGTTATTAATAGTAATCAATTAC
GGGGTCATTAGTTCATAGCCCATATATGGAGTTCCGCGTTACATAACTTACGGTAAATGGCCCGCCTGGC
TGACCGCCCAACGACCCCCGCCCATTGACGTCAATAATGACGTATGTTCCCATAGTAACGCCAATAGGGA
CTTTCCATTGACGTCAATGGGTGGAGTATTTACGGTAAACTGCCCACTTGGCAGTACATCAAGTGTATCA
TATGCCAAGTACGCCCCCTATTGACGTCAATGACGGTAAATGGCCCGCCTGGCATTATGCCCAGTACATG
ACCTTATGGGACTTTCCTACTTGGCAGTACATCTACGTATTAGTCATCGCTATTACCATGGTGATGCGGT
TTTGGCAGTACATCAATGGGCGTGGATAGCGGTTTGACTCACGGGGATTTCCAAGTCTCCACCCCATTGA
CGTCAATGGGAGTTTGTTTTGGCACCAAAATCAACGGGACTTTCCAAAATGTCGTAACAACTCCGCCCCA
TTGACGCAAATGGGCGGTAGGCGTGTACGGTGGGAGGTCTATATAAGCAGAGCTGGTTTAGTGAACCGTC
AGATCCGCTAGCGCTACCGGTCGCCACCATGGTGAGCAAGGGCGAGGAGCTGTTCACCGGGGTGGTGCCC
ATCCTGGTCGAGCTGGACGGCGACGTAAACGGCCACAAGTTCAGCGTGTCCGGCGAGGGCGAGGGCGATG
CCACCTACGGCAAGCTGACCCTGAAGTTCATCAGCACCACCGGCAAGCTGCCCGTGCCCTGGCCCACCCT
CGTGACCACCCTCGGCTACGGCCTGCAGTGCTTCGCCCGCTACCCCGACCACATGAAGCAGCACGACTTC
TTCAAGTCCGCCATGCCCGAAGGCTACGTCCAGGAGCGCACCATCTTCTTCAAGGACGACGGCAACTACA
AGACCCGCGCCGAGGTGAAGTTCGAGGGCGACACCCTGGTGAACCGCATCGAGCTGAAGGGCATCGACTT
CAAGGAGGACGGCAACATCCTGGGGCACAAGCTGGAGTACAACTACAACAGCCACAACGTCTATATCACC
GCCGACAAGCAGAAGAACGGCATCAAGGCAAACTTCAAGATCCGCCACAACATCGAGGACGGCGGCGTGC
AGCTCGCCGACCACTACCAGCAGAACACCCCCATCGGCGACGGCCCCGTGCTGCTGCCCGACAACCACTA
CCTGAGCTACCAGTCCAAACTGAGCAAAGACCCCAACGAGAAGCGCGATCACATGGTCCTGCTGGAGTTC
GTGACCGCCGCCGGGATCACTCTCGGCATGGACGAGCTGTACAAGTTCGGCATTGATCTGAGCGGCCTGA
CCCTGGGTACCAGTGCTGGAGGTAGCTCCCCGAAACGCCCTAAGCTGCTGCGTGAATATTACGATTGGCT
GGTTGATAACAGCTTTACCCCATATCTGGTGGTGGATGCCACATACCTGGGCGTGAACGTGCCCGTGGAG
TATGTGAAAGACGGTCAGATCGTGCTGAATCTGTCTGCAAGTGCGACCGGCAACCTGCAACTGACAAATG
ATTTTATCCAGTTCAACGCCCGCTTTAAGGGCGTGTCTCGTGAACTGTATATCCCGATGGGTGCCGCTCT
GGCCATTTACGCTCGCGAGAACGGCGATGGTGTGATGTTCGAACCAGAAGAAATCTATGACGAGCTGAAT
ATTGGTCTCGACAGTGCTGGAGGTAGTGCTGGAGGTTCAGCTGGTGGACTCGAGATGCTCCCGCGGCCCC
TGCGGCTGCTTTTGGACACGAGCCCCCCCGGGGGAGTCGTACTGAGCAGCTTCCGAAGCCGGGACCCCGA
AGAGGGTGGGGGCCCAGGTGGCCTGGTCGTGGGCGGGGGGCAGGAGGAAGAGGAGGAGGAAGAAGAAGAG
GCCCCTGTGTCCGTCTGGGATGAGGAGGAGGATGGTGCCGTGTTTACCGTCACAAGCCGCCAATATCGAC
CTCTTGATCCCTTGGTCCCTATGCCTCCCCCACGTTCCTCCCGACGGCTCCGAGCTGGCACTCTGGAGGC
CCTGGTCAGACACCTACTGGATACCCGGACATCAGGGACTGATGTGAGCTTCATGTCAGCCTTCCTGGCT
ACCCACCGGGCCTTCACCTCCACGCCTGCCTTGCTAGGGCTTATGGCTGACAGGCTGGAAGCCCTTGAAT
CCCATCCTACCGACGAACTAGAGAGGACAACAGAGGTAGCCATCTCTGTACTGTCAACCTGGCTGGCCTC
TCACCCTGAGGATTTTGGCTCTGAGGCCAAGGGTCAGCTTGACCGGCTTGAGAGCTTCTTACTTCAGACA
GGGTATGCAGCAGGGAAGGGTGTTGGGGGGGGCAGCGCTGACCTCATCCGCAATCTCCGGTCCCGGGTGG
ACCCCCAGGCCCCCGACCTTCCTAAGCCCCTGGCCCTCCCCGGCGATCCCCCTGCTGACCCCACGGATGT
CCTGGTGTTCCTCGCTGACCACTTGGCCGAACAGCTGACCCTGCTAGATGCGGAACTTTTTCTCAATTTG
ATCCCCTCTCAGTGCCTGGGAGGCCTGTGGGGTCACAGAGACCGGCCAGGACATTCTCACCTCTGCCCAT
CTGTCCGAGCTACTGTCACACAGTTTAACAAGGTGGCAGGGGCAGTGGTTAGTTCTGTCCTGGGGGCTAC
TTCCACTGGAGAGGGACCTGGGGAGGTGACCATACGGCCACTCCGTCCCCCACAGAGGGCCCGGCTCCTG
GAGAAGTGGATCCGCGTGGCAGAGGAGTGCCGGCTGCTCCGAAACTTCTCTTCAGTTTATGCCGTGGTGT
CAGCCCTGCAGTCCAGCCCCATCCACAGGCTTCGGGCAGCCTGGGGGGAAGCAACCAGGGACAGCCTCAG
AGTCTTTTCCAGCCTCTGCCAGATTTTCTCCGAGGAGGATAATTATTCCCAGAGTCGGGAGCTGCTCGTG
CAGGAGGTGAAGCTGCAGTCTCCTCTGGAGCCACACTCCAAGAAGGCCCCGAGGTCTGGCTCCCGGGGTG
GGGGTGTGGTCCCATACCTTGGCACCTTCCTGAAGGACCTTGTGATGCTGGATGCAGCCTCCAAGGATGA
GTTGGAGAATGGATACATCAATTTTGACAAGCGGAGGAAGGAGTTTGCAGTCCTTTCTGAGTTGCGACGG
CTCCAGAATGAATGTCGTGGCTATAACCTCCAACCTGACCATGATATCCAGAGGTGGCTACAGGGGCTCC
GGCCACTGACAGAGGCTCAGAGCCATCGTGTATCCTGTGAGGTGGAGCCACCTGGTTCCAGTGACCCTCC
GCGGGGAAGCGGAGCTACTAACTTCAGCCTGCTGAAGCAGGCTGGAGACGTGGAGGAGAACCCTGGACCT
GCACCGGGATCCGGGGAGTTTCTGGCAACCACACTGGAACGGATCGAGAAAAATTTCGTGATTACTGATC
CGAGACTGCCTGACAACCCAATCATTTTTGCGAGCGATTCCTTCCTGCAGCTGACAGAATATTCTCGGGA
AGAGATCCTGGGGCGCAATTGCCGTTTTCTGCAGGGACCCGAGACAGACCGTGCCACTGTTCGGAAAATC
AGAGATGCTATTGACAACCAGACTGAAGTGACCGTTCAGCTGATCAATTATACCAAGAGCGGCAAGAAGT
TCTGGAACGTGTTCCACCTGCAGCCGATGCGCGATTATAAGGGCGACGTCCAGTACTTCATTGGCGTGCA
GCTGGATGGCACCGAACGTCTTCATGGCGCCGCTGAGCGTGAGGCGGTCTGCCTGATCAAAAAGACAGCC
TTTCAGATTGCTGAGGCAGCGAACGACGAAAATTACTTTGGAAGCGGGAGTGGGAGCAAAAAGAAGAAAA
AGAAGTCAAAGACAAAGTGTGTAATTATGTAGGCGGCCGCGACTCTAGATCATAATCAGCCATACCACAT
TTGTAGAGGTTTTACTTGCTTTAAAAAACCTCCCACACCTCCCCCTGAACCTGAAACATAAAATGAATGC
AATTGTTGTTGTTAACTTGTTTATTGCAGCTTATAATGGTTACAAATAAAGCAATAGCATCACAAATTTC
ACAAATAAAGCATTTTTTTCACTGCATTCTAGTTGTGGTTTGTCCAAACTCATCAATGTATCTTAAGGCG
TAAATTGTAAGCGTTAATATTTTGTTAAAATTCGCGTTAAATTTTTGTTAAATCAGCTCATTTTTTAACC
AATAGGCCGAAATCGGCAAAATCCCTTATAAATCAAAAGAATAGACCGAGATAGGGT
[37 nt withheld, positions 4328-4364]
AAAGAACGTGGACTCCAACGTCAAAGG
[49 nt withheld, positions 4392-4440]
T
[91 nt withheld, positions 4442-4532]
G
[124 nt withheld, positions 4534-4657]
CAGGTGGCACTTTTCGGGGAAATGTGCGCGGAACCCCTATTTGTTTATTTTTCTAAATACATTCAAATAT
GTATCCGCTCATGAGACAATAACCCTGATAAATGCTTCAATAATATTGAAAAAGGAAGAGTCCTGAGGCG
GAAAGAACCAGCTGTGGAATGTGTGTCAGTTAGGGTGTGGAAAGTCCCCAGGCTCCCCAGCAGGCAGAAG
TATGCAAAGCATGCATCTCAATTAGTCAGCAACCAGGTGTGGAAAGTCCCCAGGCTCCCCAGCAGGCAGA
AGTATGCAAAGCATGCATCTCAATTAGTCAGCAACCATAGTCCCGCCCCTAACTCCGCCCATCCCGCCCC
TAACTCCGCCCAGTTCCGCCCATTCTCCGCCCCATGGCTGACTAATTTTTTTTATTTATGCAGAGGCCGA
GGCCGCCTCGGCCTCTGAGCTATTCCAGAAGTAGTGAGGAGGCTTTTTTGGAGGCCTAGGCTTTTGCAAA
GATCGATCAAGAGACAGGATGAGGATCGTTTCGCATGATTGAACAAGATGGATTGCACGCAGGTTCTCCG
GCCGCTTGGGTGGAGAGGCTATTCGGCTATGACTGGGCACAACAGACAATCGGCTGCTCTGATGCCGCCG
TGTTCCGGCTGTCAGCGCAGGGGCGCCCGGTTCTTTTTGTCAAGACCGACCTGTCCGGTGCCCTGAATGA
ACTGCAAGACGAGGCAGCGCGGCTATCGTGGCTGGCCACGACGGGCGTTCCTTGCGCAGCTGTGCTCGAC
GTTGTCACTGAAGCGGGAAGGGACTGGCTGCTATTGGGCGAAGTGCCGGGGCAGGATCTCCTGTCATCTC
ACCTTGCTCCTGCCGAGAAAGTATCCATCATGGCTGATGCAATGCGGCGGCTGCATACGCTTGATCCGGC
TACCTGCCCATTCGACCACCAAGCGAAACATCGCATCGAGCGAGCACGTACTCGGATGGAAGCCGGTCTT
GTCGATCAGGATGATCTGGACGAAGAGCATCAGGGGCTCGCGCCAGCCGAACTGTTCGCCAGGCTCAAGG
CGAGCATGCCCGACGGCGAGGATCTCGTCGTGACCCATGGCGATGCCTGCTTGCCGAATATCATGGTGGA
AAATGGCCGCTTTTCTGGATTCATCGACTGTGGCCGGCTGGGTGTGGCGGACCGCTATCAGGACATAGCG
TTGGCTACCCGTGATATTGCTGAAGAGCTTGGCGGCGAATGGGCTGACCGCTTCCTCGTGCTTTACGGTA
TCGCCGCTCCCGATTCGCAGCGCATCGCCTTCTATCGCCTTCTTGACGAGTTCTTCTGAGCGGGACTCTG
GGGTTCGAAATGACCGACCAAGCGACGCCCAACCTGCCATCACGAGATTTCGATTCCACCGCCGCCTTCT
ATGAAAGGTTGGGCTTCGGAATCGTTTTCCGGGACGCCGGCTGGATGATCCTCCAGCGCGGGGATCTCAT
GCTGGAGTTCTTCGCCCACCCTAGGGGGAGGCTAACTGAAACACGGAAGGAGACAATACCGGAAGGAACC
CGCGCTATGACGGCAATAAAAAGACAGAATAAAACGCACGGTGTTGGGTCGTTTGTTCATAAACGCGGGG
TTCGGTCCCAGGGCTGGCACTCTGTCGATACCCCACCGAGACCCCATTGGGGCCAATACGCCCGCGTTTC
TTCCTTTTCCCCACCCCACCCCCCAAGTTCGGGTGAAGGCCCAGGGCTCGCAGCCAACGTCGGGGCGGCA
GGCCCTGCCATAGCCTCAGGTTACTCATATATACTTTAGATTGATTTAAAACTTCATTTTTAATTTAAAA
GGATCTAGGTGAAGATCCTTTTTGATAATCTCATGACCAAAATCCCTTAACGTGAGTTTTCGTTCCACTG
AGCGTCAGACCCCGTAGAAAAGATCAAAGGATCTTCTTGAGATCCTTTTTTTCTGCGCGTAATCTGCTGC
TTGCAAACAAAAAAACCACCGCTACCAGCGGTGGTTTGTTTGCCGGATCAAGAGCTACCAACTCTTTTTC
CGAAGGTAACTGGCTTCAGCAGAGCGCAGATACCAAATACTGTTCTTCTAGTGTAGCCGTAGTTAGGCCA
CCACTTCAAGAACTCTGTAGCACCGCCTACATACCTCGCTCTGCTAATCCTGTTACCAGTGGCTGCTGCC
AGTGGCGATAAGTCGTGTCTTACCGGGTTGGACTCAAGACGATAGTTACCGGATAAGGCGCAGCGGTCGG
GCTGAACGGGGGGTTCGTGCACACAGCCCAGCTTGGAGCGAACGACCTACACCGAACTGAGATACCTACA
GCGTGAGCTATGAGAAAGCGCCACGCTTCCCGAAGGGAGAAAGGCGGACAGGTATCCGGTAAGCGGCAGG
GTCGGAACAGGAGAGCGCACGAGGGAGCTTCCAGGGGGAAACGCCTGGTATCTTTATAGTCCTGTCGGGT
TTCGCCACCTCTGACTTGAGCGTCGATTTTTGTGATGCTCGTCAGGGGGGCGGAGCCTATGGAAAAACGC
CAGCAACGCGGCCTTTTTACGGTTCCTGGCCTTTTGCTGGCCTTTTGCTCACATGTTCTTTCC
